Addgene plasmid #146362: pAc5.1B-lambdaN-HA-DmG3BP_G
Purpose: Insect Expression of DmG3BP
Depositing lab: Elisa Izaurralde. Depositing organization: Max Planck Institute for Developmental Biology.
Backbone
  Vector backbone: Unknown
  Vector type: Insect Expression
Growth in bacteria
  Bacterial resistance: Ampicillin, 100 μg/mL
  Growth temperature: 37°C
  Growth strain: DH5alpha
  Copy number: Low Copy
Gene/Insert
  Gene/Insert name: DmG3BP (alt name: rasputin)
  Species: D. melanogaster (fly)
  Entrez Gene: rin (a.k.a. Dmel_CG9412, CG9412, Dmel\CG9412, Nts, RIN, Rin, cg9412, rasp)
  Cloning method: Unknown
Terms and licenses: Academic/Nonprofit Terms; Industry Terms: Not Available to Industry
Depositor comments: ORF extracted from NCBI: AF231031.1. Plasmids from this collection were made available to the research community and donated after the lab closed. Please note that the sequence provided by the depositing laboratory may be theoretical/predicted or based on Sanger sequencing results. There may be discrepancies between sequencing results obtained by Addgene and the depositor sequence. If an Addgene verified sequence is not available, please contact before placing your order to request that our lab fully sequence the plasmid.
How to cite: pAc5.1B-lambdaN-HA-DmG3BP_G was a gift from Elisa Izaurralde (Addgene plasmid # 146362 ; http://n2t.net/addgene:146362 ; RRID:Addgene_146362)
