[The description below was written by a language model from this plasmid's Addgene catalogue record and pLannotate feature annotations shown in this document.]
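Description:
pAc5.1B-lambdaN-HA-DmG3BP_G is a 7,555-nt insect expression plasmid for producing Drosophila melanogaster G3BP (rasputin, gene rin) as an N-terminally tagged fusion protein. The catalogue lists the backbone as unknown, although the name and annotated parts point to a pAc5.1-type vector. In bacteria it is maintained through a ColE1/pUC-type origin and selected with ampicillin via the β-lactamase gene and its own promoter. The origin is annotated as a high-copy type, whereas the depositor lists the plasmid as low copy. A tetracycline-resistance fragment and a short SV40 large T fragment are also detected; these appear to be non-functional backbone remnants. No selection marker for insect cells is annotated.

Expression is driven by the Drosophila actin 5C (Ac5) promoter, a strong constitutive promoter commonly used in fly cell lines. Downstream lies a short fragment of the bacteriophage lambda N protein, followed by an HA epitope (the span matches a single repeat rather than a full 3xHA) and then the DmG3BP open reading frame, which the depositor derived from an NCBI cDNA record. The annotation tool labels two parts of this ORF as human G3BP2 fragments, which reflects homology to the fly protein rather than a human insert. A V5 tag and an SV40 polyadenylation signal follow the insert; whether the V5 tag is translated in frame is not stated.

The lambda N peptide binds boxB RNA hairpins, so fusions of this kind are generally used in tethering assays that recruit a protein to a boxB-bearing reporter mRNA to test its effect on translation or stability, with HA allowing detection. The record itself states only insect expression of DmG3BP.
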