Features (pLannotate 1.2.2; 12 found; start..end, strand, type, name):
     56..2568    +  promoter       Ac5 promoter: Drosophila melanogaster actin 5C promoter
   2588..2653    +  CDS            N (fragment): REGN_LAMBD - Experimental evidence at protein level: Swiss-Prot protein existence level 1. Plays a role as a transcriptional antitermination factor that allows the virus to initiate its lytic phase. Activates expression of the delayed viral early genes by modifying host RNA polymerase (RNAP) into a form that is resistant to termination signals. This antitermination function requires the host NusA protein which serves to stabilize the interaction between antitermination protein N and host RNA polymerase. From Escherichia phage lambda (Bacteriophage lambda).
   2678..2704    +  CDS            3xHA (fragment): three tandem HA epitope tags
   2732..3178    +  CDS            G3BP2 (fragment): G3BP2_HUMAN - Also known as KIAA0660. Experimental evidence at protein level: Swiss-Prot protein existence level 1. Scaffold protein that plays an essential role in cytoplasmic stress granule formation which acts as a platform for antiviral signaling. From Homo sapiens (Human).
   4145..4477    +  CDS            G3BP2 (fragment): G3BP2_HUMAN - Also known as KIAA0660. Experimental evidence at protein level: Swiss-Prot protein existence level 1. Scaffold protein that plays an essential role in cytoplasmic stress granule formation which acts as a platform for antiviral signaling. From Homo sapiens (Human).
   4840..4881    +  CDS            V5 tag: epitope tag from simian virus 5
   4981..5115    -  polyA_signal   SV40 poly(A) signal: SV40 polyadenylation signal
   5138..5222    -  CDS            large T antigen (fragment): large T antigen from SV40 (simian virus 40)
   5223..5693    +  CDS            TcR (fragment): tetracycline efflux protein; tet; confers resistance to tetracycline
   5737..6325    -  rep_origin     ori: high-copy-number ColE1/pMB1/pBR322/pUC origin of replication
   6496..7356    -  CDS            AmpR: β-lactamase; bla; confers resistance to ampicillin, carbenicillin, and related antibiotics
   7357..7461    -  promoter       AmpR promoter: bla
>Addgene plasmid #146362 | pAc5.1B-lambdaN-HA-DmG3BP_G | depositor full sequence | sequence record 288807 | Full Sequence
CTTCAAGGAATTAATTCTATATTCTAAAAACACAAATGATACTTCTAAAAAAAATCATGAATGGCATCAA
CTCTGAATCAAATCTTTGCAGATGCACCTACTTCTCATTTCCACTGTCACATCATTTTTCCAGATCTCGC
TGCCTGTTATGTGGCCCACAAACCAAGACACGTTTTATGGCCATTAAAGCTGGCTGATCGTCGCCAAACA
CCAAATACATATCAATATGTACATTCGAGAAAGAAGCGATCAAAGAAGCGTCTTCGGGCGAGTAGGAGAA
TGCGGAGGAGAAGGAGAACGAGCTGATCTAGTATCTCTCCACAATCCAATGCCAACTGACCAACTGGCCA
TATTCGGAGCAATTTGAAGCCAATTTCCATCGCCTGGCGATCGCTCCATTCTTGGCTATATGTTTTTCAC
CGTTCCCGGGGCCATTTTCAAAGACTCGTCGGTAAGATAAGATTGTGTCACTCGCTGTCTCTCTTCATTT
GTCGAAGAATGCTGAGGAATTTCGCGATGACGTCGGCGAGTATTTTGAAGAATGAGAATAATTTGTATTT
ATACGAAAATCAGTTAGTGGAATTTTCTACAAAAACATGTTATCTATAGATAATTTTGTTGCAAAATATG
TTGACTATGACAAAGATTGTATGTATATACCTTTAATGTATTCTCATTTTCTTATGTATTTATAATGGCA
ATGATGATACTGATGATATTTTAAGATGATGCCAGACCACAGGCTGATTTCTGCGTCTTTTGCCGAACGC
AGTGCATGTGCGGTTGTTGTTTTTTGGAATAGTTTCAATTTTCGGACTGTCCGCTTTGATTTCAGTTTCT
TGGCTTATTCAAAAAGCAAAGTAAAGCCAAAAAAGCGAGATGGCAATACCAAATGCGGCAAAACGGTAGT
GGAAGGAAAGGGGTGCGGGGCAGCGGAAGGAAGGGTGGGGCGGGGCGTGGCGGGGTCTGTGGCTGGGCGC
GACGTCACCGACGTTGGAGCCACTCCTTTGACCATGTGTGCGTGTGTGTATTATTCGTGTCTCGCCACTC
GCCGGTTGTTTTTTTCTTTTTATCTCGCTCTCTCTAGCGCCATCTCGTACGCATGCTCAACGCACCGCAT
GTTGCCGTGTCCTTTATGCGTCATTTTGGCTCGAAATAGGCAATTATTTAAACAAAGATTAGTCAACGAA
AACGCTAAAATAAATAAGTCTACAATATGGTTACTTATTGCCATGTGTGTGCAGCCAACGATAGCAACAA
AAGCAACAACACAGTGGCTTTCCCTCTTTCACTTTTTGTTTGCAAGCGCGTGCGAGCAAGACGGCACGAC
CGGCAAACGCAATTACGCTGACAAAGAGCAGACGAAGTTTTGGCCGAAAAACATCAAGGCGCCTGATACG
AATGCATTTGCAATAACAATTGCGATATTTAATATTGTTTATGAAGCTGTTTGACTTCAAAACACACAAA
AAAAAAAATAAAACAAATTATTTGAAAGAGAATTAGGAATCGGACAGCTTATCGTTACGGGCTAACAGCA
CACCGAGACGAAATAGCTTACCTGACGTCACAGCCTCTGGAAGAACTGCCGCCAAGCAGAGAGAGAGAGA
AAAAGAGGGAGAGCAGCTTAGACCGCATGTGCTTGTGTGTGAGGCGTCTCTCTCTTCGTCTCCTGTTTGC
GCAAACGCATAGACTGCACTGAGAAAATCGATTACCTATTTTTTATGAATGAATATTTGCACTATTACTA
TTCAAAACTATTAAGATAGCAATCACATTCAATAGCCAAATACTATACCACCTGAGCGATGCAACGAAAT
GATCAATTTGAGCAAAAATGCTGCATATTTAGGACGGCATCATTATAGAAATGCTTCTTGCTGTGTACTT
TTCTCTCGTCTGGCAGCTGTTTCGCCGTTATTGTTAAAACCGGCTTAAGTTAGGTGTGTTTTCTACGACT
AGTGATGCCCCTACTAGAAGATGTGTGTTGCACAAATGTCCCTGAATAACCAATTTGAAGTGCAGATAGC
AGTAAACGTAAGCTAATATGAATATTATTTAACTGTAATGTTTTAATATCGCTGGACATTACTAATAAAC
CCACTATAAACACATGTACATATGTATGTTTTGGCATACAATGAGTAGTTGGGGAAAAAATGTGTAAAAG
CACCGTGACCATCACAGCATAAAGATAACCAGCTGAAGTATCGAATATGAGTAACCCCCAAATTGAATCA
CATGCCGCAACTGATAGGACCCATGGAAGTACACTCTTCATGGCGATATACAAGACACACACAAGCACGA
ACACCCAGTTGCGGAGGAAATTCTCCGTAAATGAAAACCCAATCGGCGAACAATTCATACCCATATATGG
TAAAAGTTTTGAACGCGACTTGAGAGCGGAGAGCATTGCGGCTGATAAGGTTTTAGCGCTAAGCGGGCTT
TATAAAACGGGCTGCGGGACCAGTTTTCATATCACTACCGTTTGAGTTCTTGTGCTGTGTGGATACTCCT
CCCGACACAAAGCCGCTCCATCAGCCAGCAGTCGTCTAATCCAGAGACCCCGGATCGGGGTACCAACATG
GACGCACAAACACGACGACGTGAGCGTCGCGCTGAGAAACAAGCTCAATGGAAAGCTGCAAACGGTGGAT
CTCCTCCACATATGGCTTACCCATACGATGTTCCAGATTACGCTCCTCCAAGCTTGAATTCTGCAGATAT
CATGGTCATGGATGCGACCCAATCGCAGCAGCCTTCGCCGCAATCTGTGGGACGCGAGTTTGTCCGCCAG
TACTACACGCTGTTGAACAAGGCGCCCAACCACTTGCATCGCTTCTATAACCACAACTCGTCGTACATCC
ATGGAGAGTCCAAGCTGGTGGTCGGTCAGCGGGAGATCCACAACCGAATCCAGCAGCTGAACTTCAACGA
TTGCCACGCGAAGATCAGCCAGGTTGATGCCCAGGCCACTTTGGGCAACGGTGTGGTGGTTCAGGTCACC
GGGGAGCTATCCAATGATGGCCAGCCGATGCGGCGTTTTACCCAGACGTTCGTTCTGGCCGCTCAGTCGC
CGAAGAAGTACTACGTGCACAACGACATCTTCCGCTATCAGGATCTCTACATCGAGGACGAGCAGGATGG
CGAGTCGCGATCGGAGAACGATGAGGAGCACGATGTGCAGGTCGTCGGTGGCACTGTGGATCAAGCTGTG
CAGGTGGCCGGCGATGTAGTTGCCCAGCAGCCGCAGCAACAACAGGCTCCTCCGCAGCCACAGGCTCAGG
TCGTGGTGCCCCAGCAGGTAGCTCCTGTAGCGGCCGGTGGTGCTGCCCCACAGCAGATCTTCTACCCATT
GCCAGCGGGTGCTGCCGCCGGACGTCCTGTGGCTGTTTTGCCACCAGCTCCGCAAGCCGCTGCTGTTCCA
CTGCCCGCGCAGTTCACCGTTCCGCCGCCACAGCCCATCCAGAACGGTGTGGTGTCGCACGAGGAGCTGC
AGCAGCAGCAGGTGCTGGTCCCACCCAGCGTGTCTCCCCTGGTACAGCAGCAGCAGCCGACCGGCACGCC
TGTGTTGCCCATTGTTCCAGTGCCAAGCGCGGGCTTCCAACAGTCGCCACTGGTGGCACCACAGCTCATC
CAGCAGCAGCAGCAGCAGCAACCGGCACAGCTGCCCCCGCAGCAGCAGCAGCAGCAGCAACCTATCCAGC
AGCAGCAGCCTTTGCAACAGCAGCAACAACCGCTGGCTGAGCCCGAGGAAGTGGAGGTGGCGCCAAGGCA
GCAGAAGCCTCCCACGCCCGTCGAGGATTTCAAGACCATTCACGAGCAGCAGCAGCAGGAGAAGTACGAG
GCCGCCAAGCAGCAGCAGAATGAGCCCAAGACGTACGCGAATCTCTTCAAGTCCACGTCCTCCTCGCCCA
GCGGCTTTGTGAACGCCGCACTGCAGCAGCAGCAACAGCTCCAGCAGCAACAGCAGCAGCAGCAGTCCAT
CAGCAGCAACACCTATAACTCTTCCTCGGCAACCTCGGGTGGCGGTAATGGCAGTCAGGTTAGCTACTCC
ACCACCGCTTCGTCGTACAACAACAGCAACGGCAACTCGCGACTGGACAACGGTGGCCCGCTGCCGCAGC
GAAACAACTCGATCCGCAACAACAAGGGTGACTTTGAGCAGCGTCGCTCGAGCAACACGCAGCAGTTCGG
TGATAATCAGCAGCTGTTTTTGGGCAATATACCGCACCACGCCAGCGAGGATGATCTGCGCGAGATCTTC
TCACGCTTCGGAAATGTCCTGGAGCTGCGCATTTTGTCCAAGGCTGGCAACAAGGTGCCACCAGGCATGC
GCAGTCCGCTGAACTACGGATTCATTACCTACGACGATCCTGAGGCGGTGCAAAAGTGCCTGGCGAACTG
CCCCCTGTACTTCCCGGAGAACTCACCCGATGGCCAGAAGTTGAATGTGGAGGAGAAGAAGCCGCGTGTC
CGCAACGACATGGTGCCGCGCCAGCAGATCGGTGGCAACAACCTGAACAACAATATGGGCCGTTTGGGCG
GCAACAATGGTCCGCAGTCGCGTCCGATGGGCAACAACAATGGCAGCGGCGGTGGCATGATGCGCAACAA
TGCCGTTGGCAACAATCTGCGCCAGGGCGGCGGCGGAGGAAACGGTGCTCCTCGCCTGGGAGGCGGCGGT
GGATTCGGACAGCGCCAGGATAACCGCACCGGTGGCGGCAACAACCAGTCTAACGGACCGCTGCGCGGTG
CCGGAAATGGACAGAGTGGTGGTGGCAACTACGGACGTCGCTAAGCGGCCGCTCGAGTCTAGAGGGCCCG
CGGTTCGAAGGTAAGCCTATCCCTAACCCTCTCCTCGGTCTCGATTCTACGCGTACCGGTCATCATCACC
ATCACCATTGAGTTTAAACCCGCTGATCAGCCTCGACTGTGCCTTCTAAGGCCTGAGCTCGCTGATCAGC
CTCGATCGAGGATCCAGACATGATAAGATACATTGATGAGTTTGGACAAACCACAACTAGAATGCAGTGA
AAAAAATGCTTTATTTGTGAAATTTGTGATGCTATTGCTTTATTTGTAACCATTATAAGCTGCAATAAAC
AAGTTAACAACAACAATTGCATTCATTTTATGTTTCAGGTTCAGGGGGAGGTGTGGGAGGTTTTTTAAAG
CAAGTAAAACCTCTACAAATGTGGTATGGCTGATTATGATCAGTCGACCGATGCCCTTGAGAGCCTTCAA
CCCAGTCAGCTCCTTCCGGTGGGCGCGGGGCATGACTATCGTCGCCGCACTTATGACTGTCTTCTTTATC
ATGCAACTCGTAGGACAGGTGCCGGCAGCGCTCTGGGTCATTTTCGGCGAGGACCGCTTTCGCTGGAGCG
CGACGATGATCGGCCTGTCGCTTGCGGTATTCGGAATCTTGCACGCCCTCGCTCAAGCCTTCGTCACTGG
TCCCGCCACCAAACGTTTCGGCGAGAAGCAGGCCATTATCGCCGGCATGGCGGCCGACGCGCTGGGCTAC
GTCTTGCTGGCGTTCGCGACGCGAGGCTGGATGGCCTTCCCCATTATGATTCTTCTCGCTTCCGGCGGCA
TCGGGATGCCCGCGTTGCAGGCCATGCTGTCCAGGCAGGTAGATGACGACCATCAGGGACAGCTTCAAGG
ATCGCTCGCGGCTCTTACCAGCCAGCAAAAGGCCAGGAACCGTAAAAAGGCCGCGTTGCTGGCGTTTTTC
CATAGGCTCCGCCCCCCTGACGAGCATCACAAAAATCGACGCTCAAGTCAGAGGTGGCGAAACCCGACAG
GACTATAAAGATACCAGGCGTTTCCCCCTGGAAGCTCCCTCGTGCGCTCTCCTGTTCCGACCCTGCCGCT
TACCGGATACCTGTCCGCCTTTCTCCCTTCGGGAAGCGTGGCGCTTTCTCAATGCTCACGCTGTAGGTAT
CTCAGTTCGGTGTAGGTCGTTCGCTCCAAGCTGGGCTGTGTGCACGAACCCCCCGTTCAGCCCGACCGCT
GCGCCTTATCCGGTAACTATCGTCTTGAGTCCAACCCGGTAAGACACGACTTATCGCCACTGGCAGCAGC
CACTGGTAACAGGATTAGCAGAGCGAGGTATGTAGGCGGTGCTACAGAGTTCTTGAAGTGGTGGCCTAAC
TACGGCTACACTAGAAGGACAGTATTTGGTATCTGCGCTCTGCTGAAGCCAGTTACCTTCGGAAAAAGAG
TTGGTAGCTCTTGATCCGGCAAACAAACCACCGCTGGTAGCGGTGGTTTTTTTGTTTGCAAGCAGCAGAT
TACGCGCAGAAAAAAAGGATCTCAAGAAGATCCTTTGATCTTTTCTACGGGGTCTGACGCTCAGTGGAAC
GAAAACTCACGTTAAGGGATTTTGGTCATGAGATTATCAAAAAGGATCTTCACCTAGATCCTTTTAAATT
AAAAATGAAGTTTTAAATCAATCTAAAGTATATATGAGTAAACTTGGTCTGACAGTTACCAATGCTTAAT
CAGTGAGGCACCTATCTCAGCGATCTGTCTATTTCGTTCATCCATAGTTGCCTGACTCCCCGTCGTGTAG
ATAACTACGATACGGGAGGGCTTACCATCTGGCCCCAGTGCTGCAATGATACCGCGAGACCCACGCTCAC
CGGCTCCAGATTTATCAGCAATAAACCAGCCAGCCGGAAGGGCCGAGCGCAGAAGTGGTCCTGCAACTTT
ATCCGCCTCCATCCAGTCTATTAATTGTTGCCGGGAAGCTAGAGTAAGTAGTTCGCCAGTTAATAGTTTG
CGCAACGTTGTTGCCATTGCTGCAGGCATCGTGGTGTCACGCTCGTCGTTTGGTATGGCTTCATTCAGCT
CCGGTTCCCAACGATCAAGGCGAGTTACATGATCCCCCATGTTGTGCAAAAAAGCGGTTAGCTCCTTCGG
TCCTCCGATCGTTGTCAGAAGTAAGTTGGCCGCAGTGTTATCACTCATGGTTATGGCAGCACTGCATAAT
TCTCTTACTGTCATGCCATCCGTAAGATGCTTTTCTGTGACTGGTGAGTACTCAACCAAGTCATTCTGAG
AATAGTGTATGCGGCGACCGAGTTGCTCTTGCCCGGCGTCAACACGGGATAATACCGCGCCACATAGCAG
AACTTTAAAAGTGCTCATCATTGGAAAACGTTCTTCGGGGCGAAAACTCTCAAGGATCTTACCGCTGTTG
AGATCCAGTTCGATGTAACCCACTCGTGCACCCAACTGATCTTCAGCATCTTTTACTTTCACCAGCGTTT
CTGGGTGAGCAAAAACAGGAAGGCAAAATGCCGCAAAAAAGGGAATAAGGGCGACACGGAAATGTTGAAT
ACTCATACTCTTCCTTTTTCAATATTATTGAAGCATTTATCAGGGTTATTGTCTCATGAGCGGATACATA
TTTGAATGTATTTAGAAAAATAAACAAATAGGGGTTCCGCGCACATTTCCCCGAAAAGTGCCACCTGACG
TCTAAGAAACCATTATTATCATGACATTAACCTATAAAAATAGGCGTATCACGAGGCCCTTTCGT
